Addgene plasmid #43015: I-ATCA
Depositing lab: Chad Cowan & Kiran Musunuru. Depositing organization: Harvard University. Publication: A TALEN Genome-Editing System for Generating Human Stem Cell-Based Disease Models. Ding Q, Lee YK, Schaefer EA, Peters DT, Veres A, Kim K, Kuperwasser N, Motola DL, Meissner TB, Hendriks WT, Trevisan M, Gupta RM, Moisan A, Banks E, Friesen M, Schinzel RT, Xia F, Tang A, Xia Y, Figueroa E, Wann A, Ahfeldt T, Daheron L, Zhang F, Rubin LL, Peng LF, Chung RT, Musunuru K, Cowan CA. Cell Stem Cell. 2012 Dec 12. pii: S1934-5909(12)00645-5. doi: 10.1016/j.stem.2012.11.011. PubMed 23246482.
Backbone
  Vector backbone: pCRII-TOPO
  Backbone manufacturer: Invitrogen
  Backbone size w/o insert (bp): 3973
  Vector type: Bacterial Cloning
Growth in bacteria
  Bacterial resistance: Ampicillin and Kanamycin, 100 & 50 μg/mL
  Growth temperature: 37°C
  Growth strain: Top10
  Copy number: High Copy
Gene/Insert
  Gene/Insert name: I-ATCA
  Species: Synthetic
  Insert size (bp): 424
  Cloning method: TOPO Cloning
  Sequencing primers: 5′ T7; 3′ M13-rev
Terms and licenses: Academic/Nonprofit Terms; Industry Terms: Not Available to Industry
How to cite: I-ATCA was a gift from Chad Cowan & Kiran Musunuru (Addgene plasmid # 43015 ; http://n2t.net/addgene:43015 ; RRID:Addgene_43015)
