[The description below was written by a language model from this plasmid's Addgene catalogue record.]
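Description:
I-ATCA is a bacterial cloning plasmid built on the commercial pCRII-TOPO backbone (about 4 kb without insert), into which a 424 bp synthetic fragment was introduced by TOPO cloning. It is a high-copy plasmid maintained in E. coli and carries both ampicillin and kanamycin resistance, as is standard for this backbone, so either or both drugs can be used for selection. The insert sits between the T7 and M13-reverse priming sites of the vector, which are the recorded sequencing primers. No feature table accompanies the record, so the origin of replication and other backbone elements are not itemised.

The record names the insert only as "I-ATCA" and describes it as synthetic. It does not state what the insert encodes, and no promoter, tag or reporter is listed. The associated publication describes a TALEN genome-editing system for generating human stem cell-based disease models. In that context, the name and the insert size suggest a pre-assembled module of TAL effector repeats recognising the four bases A-T-C-A, with the "I" prefix perhaps marking its position in an ordered assembly. This reading is an inference from the name and the publication title, not something the catalogue fields say. On that reading, the plasmid would be one member of a library of storage clones from which repeat modules are excised or amplified and joined into full-length TALEN DNA-binding arrays. It is not an expression construct in its own right, and it has no recorded elements for use in mammalian cells.
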