>Addgene plasmid #43015 | I-ATCA | depositor partial sequence | sequence record 58280 | I-ATCA sequence 424 bps
CGTCTCCTGACCCCAGAGCAGGTCGTGGCAATCGCCTCCAACATTGGCGGGAAACAGGCACTCGAGACTG
TCCAGCGCCTGCTTCCCGTGCTGTGCCAAGCGCACGGACTCACCCCAGAGCAGGTCGTGGCCATTGCCTC
GAATGGAGGGGGCAAACAGGCGTTGGAAACCGTACAACGATTGCTGCCGGTGCTGTGCCAAGCGCACGGC
CTCACCCCAGAGCAGGTCGTGGCGATCGCAAGCCACGACGGAGGAAAGCAAGCCTTGGAAACAGTACAGA
GGCTGTTGCCTGTGCTGTGCCAAGCGCACGGATTAACCCCAGAGCAGGTCGTGGCAATCGCCTCCAACAT
TGGCGGGAAACAGGCACTCGAGACTGTCCAGCGCCTGCTTCCCGTGCTGTGCCAAGCGCACGGCTTAAGA
GACG
