>Addgene plasmid #43015 | I-ATCA | addgene partial sequence | sequence record 59946 | M13-F20 5'-TGTAAAACGACGGCCAGT-3'
CTATAGGGCGAATTGGGCCCTCTAGATGCATGCTCGAGCGGCCGCCAGTGTGATGGATATCTGCAGAATT
CGCCCTTATATAGATGCCGTCCTAGCGCGTCTCCTGACCCCAGAGCAGGTCGTGGCAATCGCCTCCAACA
TTGGCGGGAAACAGGCACTCGAGACTGTCCAGCGCCTGCTTCCCGTGCTGTGCCAAGCGCACGGACTCAC
CCCAGAGCAGGTCGTGGCCATTGCCTCGAATGGAGGGGGCAAACAGGCGTTGGAAACCGTACAACGATTG
CTGCCGGTGCTGTGCCAAGCGCACGGCCTCACCCCAGAGCAGGTCGTGGCGATCGCAAGCCACGACGGAG
GAAAGCAAGCCTTGGAAACAGTACAGAGGCTGTTGCCTGTGCTGTGCCAAGCGCACGGATTAACCCCAGA
GCAGGTCGTGGCAATCGCCTCCAACATTGGCGGGAAACAGGCACTCGAGACTGTCCAGCGCCTGCTTCCC
GTGCTGTGCCAAGCGCACGGCTTAAGAGACGTGGGCACAGGAAAGATACTTAAGGGCGAATTCCAGCACA
CTGGCGGCCGTTACTAGTGGATCCGAGCTCGGTACCAAGCTTGATGCATAGCTTGAGTATTCTATAGTGT
CACCTAAATAGCTTGGCGTAATCATGGTCATAGCTGTTTCCTGTGTGAAATTGTTATCCGCTCACAATTC
CACACAACATACGAGCCGGAAGCATAAAGTGTAAAGCCTGGGGTGCCTAATGAGTGAGCTAACTCACATT
AATTGCGTTGCGCTCACTGCCCGCTTTCCAGTCGGGAAACCTGTCGTGCCAGCTGCATTAATGAATCGGC
CAACGCGCGGGGAGAGGCGGTTTGCGTATTGGGCGCTCTTCCGCTTCCTCG
